>Addgene plasmid #224111 | P415 ymScarletI3 | addgene full sequence | sequence record 452187 | Addgene NGS Result
CTGGCACGACAGGTTTCCCGACTGGAAAGCGGGCAGTGAGCGCAACGCAATTAATGTGAGTTAGCTCACT
CATTAGGCACCCCAGGCTTTACACTTTATGCTTCCGGCTCGTATGTTGTGTGGAATTGTGAGCGGATAAC
AATTTCACACAGGAAACAGCTATGACCATGATTACGCCAAGCGCGCAATTAACCCTCACTAAAGGGAACA
AAAGCTGGAGCTCATAGCTTCAAAATGTTTCTACTCCTTTTTTACTCTTCCAGATTTTCTCGGACTCCGC
GCATCGCCGTACCACTTCAAAACACCCAAGCACAGCATACTAAATTTCCCCTCTTTCTTCCTCTAGGGTG
TCGTTAATTACCCGTACTAAAGGTTTGGAAAAGAAAAAAGAGACCGCCTCGTTTCTTTTTCTTCGTCGAA
AAAGGCAATAAAAATTTTTATCACGTTTCTTTTTCTTGAAAATTTTTTTTTTGATTTTTTTCTCTTTCGA
TGACCTCCCATTGATATTTAAGTTAATAAACGGTCTTCAATTTCTCAAGTTTCAGTTTCATTTTTCTTGT
TCTATTACAACTTTTTTTACTTCTTGCTCATTAGAAAGAAAGCATAGCAATCTAATCTAAGTTTTCTAGA
ACCATGGTCTAGAATGGATTCTACTGAAGCTGTTATTAAGGAATTCATGAGATTTAAGGTTCATATGGAA
GGTTCTATGAATGGTCATGAATTTGAAATTGAAGGTGAAGGTGAAGGTAGACCATATGAAGGTACTCAAA
CTGCTAAGTTGAAGGTCACTAAGGGTGGTCCATTGCCATTCTCTTGGGATATTTTGTCTCCACAATTCAT
GTACGGTTCTAGAGCTTTTATTAAGCATCCAGCTGACATTCCAGATTACTGGAAGCAATCTTTCCCAGAA
GGTTTTAAATGGGAAAGAGTTATGATCTTTGAAGATGGTGGTACTGTTTCTGTTACTCAAGATACTTCTT
TGGAAGATGGTACTTTGATTTACAAGGTTAAGTTGAGAGGTGGTAACTTCCCACCAGATGGTCCAGTTAT
GCAAAAGAGAACTATGGGTTGGGAAGCCTCTACTGAAAGATTGTACCCAGAAGATGTTGTTTTAAAGGGT
GATATTAAGATGGCTTTGAGATTGAAGGATGGTGGTAGATACTTGGCTGATTTTAAGACTACTTATAAGG
CTAAGAAGCCAGTTCAAATGCCAGGTGCTTTCAACATTGATAGAAAGTTGGATATTACTTCTCATAACGA
AGATTACACTGTTGTTGAACAATACGAAAGATCTGTTGCTAGACATTCTACTGGTGGTTCTGGTGGTTCT
TAACTCGAGTCATGTAATTAGTTATGTCACGCTTACATTCACGCCCTCCCCCCACATCCGCTCTAACCGA
AAAGGAAGGAGTTAGACAACCTGAAGTCTAGGTCCCTATTTATTTTTTTATAGTTATGTTAGTATTAAGA
ACGTTATTTATATTTCAAATTTTTCTTTTTTTTCTGTACAGACGCGTGTACGCATGTAACATTATACTGA
AAACCTTGCTTGAGAAGGTTTTGGGACGCTCGAAGGCTTTAATTTGCGGCCGGTACCCAATTCGCCCTAT
AGTGAGTCGTATTACGCGCGCTCACTGGCCGTCGTTTTACAACGTCGTGACTGGGAAAACCCTGGCGTTA
CCCAACTTAATCGCCTTGCAGCACATCCCCCTTTCGCCAGCTGGCGTAATAGCGAAGAGGCCCGCACCGA
TCGCCCTTCCCAACAGTTGCGCAGCCTGAATGGCGAATGG
[124 nt withheld, positions 1791-1914]
C
[91 nt withheld, positions 1916-2006]
A
[49 nt withheld, positions 2008-2056]
CCTTTGACGTTGGAGTCCACGTTCTTT
[37 nt withheld, positions 2084-2120]
ACCCTATCTCGGTCTATTCTTTTGATTTATAAGGGATTTTGCCGATTTCGGCCTATTGGTTAAAAAATGA
GCTGATTTAACAAAAATTTAACGCGAATTTTAACAAAATATTAACGCTTACAATTTCCTGATGCGGTATT
TTCTCCTTACGCATCTGTGCGGTATTTCACACCGCATATCGACCGGTCGAGGAGAACTTCTAGTATATCT
ACATACCTAATATTATTGCCTTATTAAAAATGGAATCCCAACAATTACATCAAAATCCACATTCTCTTCA
AAATCAATTGTCCTGTACTTCCTTGTTCATGTGTGTTCAAAAACGTTATATTTATAGGATAATTATACTC
TATTTCTCAACAAGTAATTGGTTGTTTGGCCGAGCGGTCTAAGGCGCCTGATTCAAGAAATATCTTGACC
GCAGTTAACTGTGGGAATACTCAGGTATCGTAAGATGCAAGAGTTCGAATCTCTTAGCAACCATTATTTT
TTTCCTCAACATAACGAGAACACACAGGGGCGCTATCGCACAGAATCAAATTCGATGACTGGAAATTTTT
TGTTAATTTCAGAGGTCGCCTGACGCATATACCTTTTTCAACTGAAAAATTGGGAGAAAAAGGAAAGGTG
AGAGCGCCGGAACCGGCTTTTCATATAGAATAGAGAAGCGTTCATGACTAAATGCTTGCATCACAATACT
TGAAGTTGACAATATTATTTAAGGACCTATTGTTTTTTCCAATAGGTGGTTAGCAATCGTCTTACTTTCT
AACTTTTCTTACCTTTTACATTTCAGCAATATATATATATATATTTCAAGGATATACCATTCTAATGTCT
GCCCCTAAGAAGATCGTCGTTTTGCCAGGTGACCACGTTGGTCAAGAAATCACAGCCGAAGCCATTAAGG
TTCTTAAAGCTATTTCTGATGTTCGTTCCAATGTCAAGTTCGATTTCGAAAATCATTTAATTGGTGGTGC
TGCTATCGATGCTACAGGTGTTCCACTTCCAGATGAGGCGCTGGAAGCCTCCAAGAAGGCTGATGCCGTT
TTGTTAGGTGCTGTGGGTGGTCCTAAATGGGGTACCGGTAGTGTTAGACCTGAACAAGGTTTACTAAAAA
TCCGTAAAGAACTTCAATTGTACGCCAACTTAAGACCATGTAACTTTGCATCCGACTCTCTTTTAGACTT
ATCTCCAATCAAGCCACAATTTGCTAAAGGTACTGACTTCGTTGTTGTCAGAGAATTAGTGGGAGGTATT
TACTTTGGTAAGAGAAAGGAAGACGATGGTGATGGTGTCGCTTGGGATAGTGAACAATACACCGTTCCAG
AAGTGCAAAGAATCACAAGAATGGCCGCTTTCATGGCCCTACAACATGAGCCACCATTGCCTATTTGGTC
CTTGGATAAAGCTAATGTTTTGGCCTCTTCAAGATTATGGAGAAAAACTGTGGAGGAAACCATCAAGAAC
GAATTCCCTACATTGAAGGTTCAACATCAATTGATTGATTCTGCCGCCATGATCCTAGTTAAGAACCCAA
CCCACCTAAATGGTATTATAATCACCAGCAACATGTTTGGTGATATCATCTCCGATGAAGCCTCCGTTAT
CCCAGGTTCCTTGGGTTTGTTGCCATCTGCGTCCTTGGCCTCTTTGCCAGACAAGAACACCGCATTTGGT
TTGTACGAACCATGCCACGGTTCTGCTCCAGATTTGCCAAAGAATAAGGTCAACCCTATCGCCACTATCT
TGTCTGCTGCAATGATGTTGAAATTGTCATTGAACTTGCCTGAAGAAGGTAAGGCCATTGAAGATGCAGT
TAAAAAGGTTTTGGATGCAGGTATCAGAACTGGTGATTTAGGTGGTTCCAACAGTACCACCGAAGTCGGT
GATGCTGTCGCCGAAGAAGTTAAGAAAATCCTTGCTTAAAAAGATTCTCTTTTTTTATGATATTTGTACA
TAAACTTTATAAATGAAATTCATAATAGAAACGACACGAAATTACAAAATGGAATATGTTCATAGGGTAG
ACGAAACTATATACGCAATCTACATACATTTATCAAGAAGGAGAAAAAGGAGGATGTAAAGGAATACAGG
TAAGCAAATTGATACTAATGGCTCAACGTGATAAGGAAAAAGAATTGCACTTTAACATTAATATTGACAA
GGAGGAGGGCACCACACAAAAAGTTAGGTGTAACAGAAAATCATGAAACTATGATTCCTAATTTATATAT
TGGAGGATTTTCTCTAAAAAAAAAAAAATACAACAAATAAAAAACACTCAATGACCTGACCATTTGATGG
AGTTTAAGTCAATACCTTCTTGAACCATTTCCCATAATGGTGAAAGTTCCCTCAAGAATTTTACTCTGTC
AGAAACGGCCTTAACGACGTAGTCGATATGGTGCACTCTCAGTACAATCTGCTCTGATGCCGCATAGTTA
AGCCAGCCCCGACACCCGCCAACACCCGCTGACGCGCCCTGACGGGCTTGTCTGCTCCCGGCATCCGCTT
ACAGACAAGCTGTGACCGTCTCCGGGAGCTGCATGTGTCAGAGGTTTTCACCGTCATCACCGAAACGCGC
GAGACGAAAGGGCCTCGTGATACGCCTATTTTTATAGGTTAATGTCATGATAATAATGGTTTCTTAGGAC
GGATCGCTTGCCTGTAACTTACACGCGCCTCGTATCTTTTAATGATGGAATAATTTGGGAATTTACTCTG
TGTTTATTTATTTTTATGTTTTGTATTTGGATTTTAGAAAGTAAATAAAGAAGGTAGAAGAGTTACGGAA
TGAAGAAAAAAAAATAAACAAAGGTTTAAAAAATTTCAACAAAAAGCGTACTTTACATATATATTTATTA
GACAAGAAAAGCAGATTAAATAGATATACATTCGATTAACGATAAGTAAAATGTAAAATCACAGGATTTT
CGTGTGTGGTCTTCTACACAGACAAGATGAAACAATTCGGCATTAATACCTGAGAGCAGGAAGAGCAAGA
TAAAAGGTAGTATTTGTTGGCGATCCCCCTAGAGTCTTTTACATCTTCGGAAAACAAAAACTATTTTTTC
TTTAATTTCTTTTTTTACTTTCTATTTTTAATTTATATATTTATATTAAAAAATTTAAATTATAATTATT
TTTATAGCACGTGATGAAAAGGACCCAGGTGGCACTTTTCGGGGAAATGTGCGCGGAACCCCTATTTGTT
TATTTTTCTAAATACATTCAAATATGTATCCGCTCATGAGACAATAACCCTGATAAATGCTTCAATAATA
TTGAAAAAGGAAGAGTATGAGTATTCAACATTTCCGTGTCGCCCTTATTCCCTTTTTTGCGGCATTTTGC
CTTCCTGTTTTTGCTCACCCAGAAACGCTGGTGAAAGTAAAAGATGCTGAAGATCAGTTGGGTGCACGAG
TGGGTTACATCGAACTGGATCTCAACAGCGGTAAGATCCTTGAGAGTTTTCGCCCCGAAGAACGTTTTCC
AATGATGAGCACTTTTAAAGTTCTGCTATGTGGCGCGGTATTATCCCGTATTGACGCCGGGCAAGAGCAA
CTCGGTCGCCGCATACACTATTCTCAGAATGACTTGGTTGAGTACTCACCAGTCACAGAAAAGCATCTTA
CGGATGGCATGACAGTAAGAGAATTATGCAGTGCTGCCATAACCATGAGTGATAACACTGCGGCCAACTT
ACTTCTGACAACGATCGGAGGACCGAAGGAGCTAACCGCTTTTTTGCACAACATGGGGGATCATGTAACT
CGCCTTGATCGTTGGGAACCGGAGCTGAATGAAGCCATACCAAACGACGAGCGTGACACCACGATGCCTG
TAGCAATGGCAACAACGTTGCGCAAACTATTAACTGGCGAACTACTTACTCTAGCTTCCCGGCAACAATT
AATAGACTGGATGGAGGCGGATAAAGTTGCAGGACCACTTCTGCGCTCGGCCCTTCCGGCTGGCTGGTTT
ATTGCTGATAAATCTGGAGCCGGTGAGCGTGGGTCTCGCGGTATCATTGCAGCACTGGGGCCAGATGGTA
AGCCCTCCCGTATCGTAGTTATCTACACGACGGGGAGTCAGGCAACTATGGATGAACGAAATAGACAGAT
CGCTGAGATAGGTGCCTCACTGATTAAGCATTGGTAACTGTCAGACCAAGTTTACTCATATATACTTTAG
ATTGATTTAAAACTTCATTTTTAATTTAAAAGGATCTAGGTGAAGATCCTTTTTGATAATCTCATGACCA
AAATCCCTTAACGTGAGTTTTCGTTCCACTGAGCGTCAGACCCCGTAGAAAAGATCAAAGGATCTTCTTG
AGATCCTTTTTTTCTGCGCGTAATCTGCTGCTTGCAAACAAAAAAACCACCGCTACCAGCGGTGGTTTGT
TTGCCGGATCAAGAGCTACCAACTCTTTTTCCGAAGGTAACTGGCTTCAGCAGAGCGCAGATACCAAATA
CTGTTCTTCTAGTGTAGCCGTAGTTAGGCCACCACTTCAAGAACTCTGTAGCACCGCCTACATACCTCGC
TCTGCTAATCCTGTTACCAGTGGCTGCTGCCAGTGGCGATAAGTCGTGTCTTACCGGGTTGGACTCAAGA
CGATAGTTACCGGATAAGGCGCAGCGGTCGGGCTGAACGGGGGGTTCGTGCACACAGCCCAGCTTGGAGC
GAACGACCTACACCGAACTGAGATACCTACAGCGTGAGCTATGAGAAAGCGCCACGCTTCCCGAAGGGAG
AAAGGCGGACAGGTATCCGGTAAGCGGCAGGGTCGGAACAGGAGAGCGCACGAGGGAGCTTCCAGGGGGA
AACGCCTGGTATCTTTATAGTCCTGTCGGGTTTCGCCACCTCTGACTTGAGCGTCGATTTTTGTGATGCT
CGTCAGGGGGGCGGAGCCTATGGAAAAACGCCAGCAACGCGGCCTTTTTACGGTTCCTGGCCTTTTGCTG
GCCTTTTGCTCACATGTTCTTTCCTGCGTTATCCCCTGATTCTGTGGATAACCGTATTACCGCCTTTGAG
TGAGCTGATACCGCTCGCCGCAGCCGAACGACCGAGCGCAGCGAGTCAGTGAGCGAGGAAGCGGAAGAGC
GCCCAATACGCAAACCGCCTCTCCCCGCGCGTTGGCCGATTCATTAATGCAG
Features (pLannotate 1.2.2; 22 found; start..end, strand, type, name):
     52..73      +  protein_bind   CAP binding site: CAP binding activates transcription in the presence of cAMP. E. coli catabolite activator protein
     88..118     +  promoter       lac promoter: promoter for the E. coli lac operon
    126..142     +  protein_bind   lac operator: The lac repressor binds to the lac operator to inhibit transcription in E. coli. This inhibition can be relieved by adding lactose or isopropyl-β-D-thiogalactopyranoside (IPTG). lac repressor encoded by lacI
    187..205     +  promoter       T3 promoter: promoter for bacteriophage T3 RNA polymerase
    223..621     +  promoter       TEF1 promoter: S. cerevisiae TEF1; promoter for EF-1α
    656..1318    +  CDS            mScarlet-I: mScarlet-I is a basic (constitutively fluorescent) red fluorescent protein published in 2016, derived from synthetic construct. It is reported to be a rapidly-maturing monomer with moderate acid sensitivity.
   1340..1587    +  terminator     CYC1 terminator: S. cerevisiae CYC1; transcription terminator for CYC1
   1606..1624    -  promoter       T7 promoter: promoter for bacteriophage T7 RNA polymerase
   1632..1787    +  CDS            lacZα (fragment): LacZα fragment of β-galactosidase; lacZ fragment
   1791..2219    +  rep_origin     f1 ori (sequence partly withheld): f1 bacteriophage origin of replication; arrow indicates direction of (+) strand synthesis
   2247..2299    -  misc_feature   bom (fragment): basis of mobility region from pBR322
   2330..2407    +  CDS            YO192_YEAST (fragment): Experimental evidence at protein level: Swiss-Prot protein existence level 1. From Saccharomyces cerevisiae (strain ATCC 204508 / S288c) (Baker's yeast).
   2547..2954    +  promoter       LEU2 promoter: S. cerevisiae LEU2
   2955..4049    +  CDS            LEU2: 3-isopropylmalate dehydrogenase, required for leucine biosynthesis; S. cerevisiae LEU2; yeast auxotrophic marker
   4411..4527    -  CDS            NFS1 (fragment): NFS1_YEAST - Also known as SPL1 From Saccharomyces cerevisiae (strain ATCC 204508 / S288c) (Baker's yeast).
   4526..4576    -  misc_feature   bom (fragment): basis of mobility region from pBR322
   4678..4713    -  CDS            rop (fragment): Rop protein, which maintains plasmids at low copy number; rop
   4782..5285    -  misc_feature   CEN/ARS: S. cerevisiae CEN6 centromere fused to an autonomously replicating sequence
   5322..5426    +  promoter       AmpR promoter: bla
   5427..6287    +  CDS            AmpR: β-lactamase; bla; confers resistance to ampicillin, carbenicillin, and related antibiotics
   6458..7046    +  rep_origin     ori: high-copy-number ColE1/pMB1/pBR322/pUC origin of replication
   7229..39      +  CDS            lacI (fragment) (across the origin): lac repressor; lacI; The lac repressor binds to the lac operator to inhibit transcription in E. coli. This inhibition can be relieved by adding lactose or isopropyl-β-D-thiogalactopyranoside (IPTG).
