[The description below was written by a language model from this plasmid's Addgene catalogue record and pLannotate feature annotations shown in this document.]
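Description:
P415 ymScarletI3 is a 7,282 nt yeast–E. coli shuttle vector for expressing the red fluorescent protein ymScarletI3 in Saccharomyces cerevisiae. It is built on the P415 backbone, a centromeric plasmid. The CEN/ARS element (CEN6 fused to an autonomously replicating sequence) supports stable, low-copy maintenance and segregation in yeast. The LEU2 gene, under its own promoter, encodes 3-isopropylmalate dehydrogenase and allows selection by leucine prototrophy in leu2 auxotrophic strains. In bacteria the plasmid replicates at high copy from a ColE1/pUC-type origin and is selected with ampicillin through the AmpR β-lactamase cassette. An f1 origin is also present, which permits single-stranded DNA production. Short fragments annotated as lacI, rop, bom and flanking yeast genes are backbone remnants with no evident functional role.

The expression cassette places the fluorescent protein coding sequence between the S. cerevisiae TEF1 promoter, which gives strong constitutive transcription, and the CYC1 terminator. The automated annotation labels the open reading frame as mScarlet-I. That label most likely reflects sequence similarity to the parent protein, since the catalogue identifies the synthetic insert as ymScarletI3; the "y" prefix may indicate a yeast-adapted version, though the record does not say so. No fusion tags or targeting signals are annotated, so the protein appears to be expressed on its own. The cassette sits within the former lacZα multiple cloning region, flanked by the lac promoter/operator and by T3 and T7 promoters. The insert was cloned by restriction enzymes, but the sites used are not recorded. The stated purpose is simply expression of ymScarletI3 in yeast, for example as a constitutive red fluorescent marker.
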