Addgene plasmid #224111: P415 ymScarletI3
Purpose: Expressing ymScarletI3 in yeast
Depositing lab: Bas Teusink. Depositing organization: Vrije Universiteit Amsterdam.
Backbone
  Vector backbone: P415
  Vector type: Yeast Expression
  Selectable markers: LEU2
Growth in bacteria
  Bacterial resistance: Ampicillin, 100 μg/mL
  Growth temperature: 37°C
  Growth strain: DH5alpha
  Copy number: High Copy
Gene/Insert
  Gene/Insert name: ymScarletI3
  Species: Synthetic
  Cloning method: Restriction Enzyme; 5′ cloning site Unknown (unknown if destroyed)
Terms and licenses: Academic/Nonprofit Terms; Industry Terms: Not Available to Industry
How to cite: P415 ymScarletI3 was a gift from Bas Teusink (Addgene plasmid # 224111 ; http://n2t.net/addgene:224111 ; RRID:Addgene_224111)
